>Addgene plasmid #26108 | pFB-LIC-Bse | depositor full sequence | sequence record 12260 | Author sequence
ATCATGGAGATAATTAAAATGATAACCATCTCGCAAATAAATAAGTATTTTACTGTTTTCGTAACAGTTT
TGTAATAAAAAAACCTATAAATATTCCGGATTATTCATACCGTCCCACCATCGGGCGCGGATCTCGGTCC
GAAAACCATGGGCCACCATCATCATCATCATTCTTCTGGTGTAGATCTGGGTACCGAGAACCTGTACTTC
CAATCCATAAGCTAGCTTCTCCTCCTGAAAGATCCATAACTTCGTATAGCATACATTATACGAAGTTATG
CGGCCGCGACGTCCACATATACCTGCCGTTCACTATTATTTAGTGAAATGAGATATTATGATATTTTCTG
AATTGTGATTAAAAAGGCAACTTTATGCCCATGCAACAGAAACTATAAAAAATACAGAGAATGAAAAGAA
ACAGATAGATTTTTTAGTTCTTTAGGCCCGTAGTCTGCAAATCCTTTTATGATTTTCTATCAAACAAAAG
AGGAAAATAGACCAGTTGCAATCCAAACGAGAGTCTAATAGAATGAGGTCGAAAAGTAAATCGCGCGGGT
TTGTTACTGATAAAGCAGGCAAGACCTAAAATGTGTAAAGGGCAAAGTGTATACTTTGGCGTCACCCCTT
ACATATTTTAGGTCTTTTTTTATTGTGCGTAACTAACTTGCCATCTTCAAACAGGAGGGCTGGAAGAAGC
AGACCGCTAACACAGTACATAAAAAAGGAGACATGAACGATGAACATCAAAAAGTTTGCAAAACAAGCAA
CAGTATTAACCTTTACTACCGCACTGCTGGCAGGAGGCGCAACTCAAGCGTTTGCGAAAGAAACGAACCA
AAAGCCATATAAGGAAACATACGGCATTTCCCATATTACACGCCATGATATGCTGCAAATCCCTGAACAG
CAAAAAAATGAAAAATATAAAGTTCCTGAGTTCGATTCGTCCACAATTAAAAATATCTCTTCTGCAAAAG
GCCTGGACGTTTGGGACAGCTGGCCATTACAAAACACTGACGGCACTGTCGCAAACTATCACGGCTACCA
CATCGTCTTTGCATTAGCCGGAGATCCTAAAAATGCGGATGACACATCGATTTACATGTTCTATCAAAAA
GTCGGCGAAACTTCTATTGACAGCTGGAAAAACGCTGGCCGCGTCTTTAAAGACAGCGACAAATTCGATG
CAAATGATTCTATCCTAAAAGACCAAACACAAGAATGGTCAGGTTCAGCCACATTTACATCTGACGGAAA
AATCCGTTTATTCTACACTGATTTCTCCGGTAAACATTACGGCAAACAAACACTGACAACTGCACAAGTT
AACGTATCAGCATCAGACAGCTCTTTGAACATCAACGGTGTAGAGGATTATAAATCAATCTTTGACGGTG
ACGGAAAAACGTATCAAAATGTACAGCAGTTCATCGATGAAGGCAACTACAGCTCAGGCGACAACCATAC
GCTGAGAGATCCTCACTACGTAGAAGATAAAGGCCACAAATACTTAGTATTTGAAGCAAACACTGGAACT
GAAGATGGCTACCAAGGCGAAGAATCTTTATTTAACAAAGCATACTATGGCAAAAGCACATCATTCTTCC
GTCAAGAAAGTCAAAAACTTCTGCAAAGCGATAAAAAACGCACGGCTGAGTTAGCAAACGGCGCTCTCGG
TATGATTGAGCTAAACGATGATTACACACTGAAAAAAGTGATGAAACCGCTGATTGCATCTAACACAGTA
ACAGATGAAATTGAACGCGCGAACGTCTTTAAAATGAACGGCAAATGGTACCTGTTCACTGACTCCCGCG
GATCAAAAATGACGATTGACGGCATTACGTCTAACGATATTTACATGCTTGGTTATGTTTCTAATTCTTT
AACTGGCCCATACAAGCCGCTGAACAAAACTGGCCTTGTGTTAAAAATGGATCTTGATCCTAACGATGTA
ACCTTTACTTACTCACACTTCGCTGTACCTCAAGCGAAAGGAAACAATGTCGTGATTACAAGCTATATGA
CAAACAGAGGATTCTACGCAGACAAACAATCAACGTTTGCGCCTAGCTTCCTGCTGAACATCAAAGGCAA
GAAAACATCTGTTGTCAAAGACAGCATCCTTGAACAAGGACAATTAACAGTTAACAAATAAAAACGCAAA
AGAAAATGCCGATATCCTATTGGCATTGACGTCAGGTGGCACTTTTCGAGGAGTTTACTAGTAAGTAAAG
GTGGATACGGATCCGAATTCGAGCTCCGTCGACAAGCTTGTCGAGAAGTACTAGAGGATCATAATCAGCC
ATACCACATTTGTAGAGGTTTTACTTGCTTTAAAAAACCTCCCACACCTCCCCCTGAACCTGAAACATAA
AATGAATGCAATTGTTGTTGTTAACTTGTTTATTGCAGCTTATAATGGTTACAAATAAAGCAATAGCATC
ACAAATTTCACAAATAAAGCATTTTTTTCACTGCATTCTAGTTGTGGTTTGTCCAAACTCATCAATGTAT
CTTATCATGTCTGGATCTGATCACTGATATCGCCTAGGAGATCCGAACCAGATAAGTGAAATCTAGTTCC
AAACTATTTTGTCATTTTTAATTTTCGTATTAGCTTACGACGCTACACCCAGTTCCCATCTATTTTGTCA
CTCTTCCCTAAATAATCCTTAAAAACTCCATTTCCACCCCTCCCAGTTCCCAACTATTTTGTCCGCCCAC
AGCGGGGCATTTTTCTTCCTGTTATGTTTTTAATCAAACATCCTGCCAACTCCATGTGACAAACCGTCAT
CTTCGGCTACTTTTTCTCTGTCACAGAATGAAAATTTTTCTGTCATCTCTTCGTTATTAATGTTTGTAAT
TGACTGAATATCAACGCTTATTTGCAGCCTGAATGGCGAATGGG
[124 nt withheld, positions 2915-3038]
C
[91 nt withheld, positions 3040-3130]
A
[49 nt withheld, positions 3132-3180]
CCTTTGACGTTGGAGTCCACGTTCTTT
[37 nt withheld, positions 3208-3244]
ACCCTATCTCGGTCTATTCTTTTGATTTATAAGGGATTTTGCCGATTTCGGCCTATTGGTTAAAAAATGA
GCTGATTTAACAAAAATTTAACGCGAATTTTAACAAAATATTAACGTTTACAATTTCAGGTGGCACTTTT
CGGGGAAATGTGCGCGGAACCCCTATTTGTTTATTTTTCTAAATACATTCAAATATGTATCCGCTCATGA
GACAATAACCCTGATAAATGCTTCAATAATATTGAAAAAGGAAGAGTATGAGTATTCAACATTTCCGTGT
CGCCCTTATTCCCTTTTTTGCGGCATTTTGCCTTCCTGTTTTTGCTCACCCAGAAACGCTGGTGAAAGTA
AAAGATGCTGAAGATCAGTTGGGTGCACGAGTGGGTTACATCGAACTGGATCTCAACAGCGGTAAGATCC
TTGAGAGTTTTCGCCCCGAAGAACGTTTTCCAATGATGAGCACTTTTAAAGTTCTGCTATGTGGCGCGGT
ATTATCCCGTATTGACGCCGGGCAAGAGCAACTCGGTCGCCGCATACACTATTCTCAGAATGACTTGGTT
GAGTACTCACCAGTCACAGAAAAGCATCTTACGGATGGCATGACAGTAAGAGAATTATGCAGTGCTGCCA
TAACCATGAGTGATAACACTGCGGCCAACTTACTTCTGACAACGATCGGAGGACCGAAGGAGCTAACCGC
TTTTTTGCACAACATGGGGGATCATGTAACTCGCCTTGATCGTTGGGAACCGGAGCTGAATGAAGCCATA
CCAAACGACGAGCGTGACACCACGATGCCTGTAGCAATGGCAACAACGTTGCGCAAACTATTAACTGGCG
AACTACTTACTCTAGCTTCCCGGCAACAATTAATAGACTGGATGGAGGCGGATAAAGTTGCAGGACCACT
TCTGCGCTCGGCCCTTCCGGCTGGCTGGTTTATTGCTGATAAATCTGGAGCCGGTGAGCGTGGGTCTCGC
GGTATCATTGCAGCACTGGGGCCAGATGGTAAGCCCTCCCGTATCGTAGTTATCTACACGACGGGGAGTC
AGGCAACTATGGATGAACGAAATAGACAGATCGCTGAGATAGGTGCCTCACTGATTAAGCATTGGTAACT
GTCAGACCAAGTTTACTCATATATACTTTAGATTGATTTAAAACTTCATTTTTAATTTAAAAGGATCTAG
GTGAAGATCCTTTTTGATAATCTCATGACCAAAATCCCTTAACGTGAGTTTTCGTTCCACTGAGCGTCAG
ACCCCGTAGAAAAGATCAAAGGATCTTCTTGAGATCCTTTTTTTCTGCGCGTAATCTGCTGCTTGCAAAC
AAAAAAACCACCGCTACCAGCGGTGGTTTGTTTGCCGGATCAAGAGCTACCAACTCTTTTTCCGAAGGTA
ACTGGCTTCAGCAGAGCGCAGATACCAAATACTGTCCTTCTAGTGTAGCCGTAGTTAGGCCACCACTTCA
AGAACTCTGTAGCACCGCCTACATACCTCGCTCTGCTAATCCTGTTACCAGTGGCTGCTGCCAGTGGCGA
TAAGTCGTGTCTTACCGGGTTGGACTCAAGACGATAGTTACCGGATAAGGCGCAGCGGTCGGGCTGAACG
GGGGGTTCGTGCACACAGCCCAGCTTGGAGCGAACGACCTACACCGAACTGAGATACCTACAGCGTGAGC
ATTGAGAAAGCGCCACGCTTCCCGAAGGGAGAAAGGCGGACAGGTATCCGGTAAGCGGCAGGGTCGGAAC
AGGAGAGCGCACGAGGGAGCTTCCAGGGGGAAACGCCTGGTATCTTTATAGTCCTGTCGGGTTTCGCCAC
CTCTGACTTGAGCGTCGATTTTTGTGATGCTCGTCAGGGGGGCGGAGCCTATGGAAAAACGCCAGCAACG
CGGCCTTTTTACGGTTCCTGGCCTTTTGCTGGCCTTTTGCTCACATGTTCTTTCCTGCGTTATCCCCTGA
TTCTGTGGATAACCGTATTACCGCCTTTGAGTGAGCTGATACCGCTCGCCGCAGCCGAACGACCGAGCGC
AGCGAGTCAGTGAGCGAGGAAGCGGAAGAGCGCCTGATGCGGTATTTTCTCCTTACGCATCTGTGCGGTA
TTTCACACCGCAGACCAGCCGCGTAACCTGGCAAAATCGGTTACGGTTGAGTAATAAATGGATGCCCTGC
GTAAGCGGGTGTGGGCGGACAATAAAGTCTTAAACTGAACAAAATAGATCTAAACTATGACAATAAAGTC
TTAAACTAGACAGAATAGTTGTAAACTGAAATCAGTCCAGTTATGCTGTGAAAAAGCATACTGGACTTTT
GTTATGGCTAAAGCAAACTCTTCATTTTCTGAAGTGCAAATTGCCCGTCGTATTAAAGAGGGGCGTGGCC
AAGGGCATGGTAAAGACTATATTCGCGGCGTTGTGACAATTTACCGAACAACTCCGCGGCCGGGAAGCCG
ATCTCGGCTTGAACGAATTGTTAGGTGGCGGTACTTGGGTCGATATCAAAGTGCATCACTTCTTCCCGTA
TGCCCAACTTTGTATAGAGAGCCACTGCGGGATCGTCACCGTAATCTGCTTGCACGTAGATCACATAAGC
ACCAAGCGCGTTGGCCTCATGCTTGAGCAGATTGATGAGCGCGGTGGCAATGCCCTGCCTCCGGTGCTCG
CCGGAGACTGCGAGATCATAGATATAGATCTCACTACGCGGCTGCTCAAACCTGGGCAGAACGTAAGCCG
CGAGAGCGCCAACAACCGCTTCTTGGTCGAAGGCAGCAAGCGCGATGAATGTCTTACTACGGAGCAAGTT
CCCGAGGTAATCGGAGTCCGGCTGATGTTGGGAGTAGGTGGCTACGTCTCCGAACTCACGACCGAAAAGA
TCAAGAGCAGCCCGCATGGATTTGACTTGGTCAGGGCCGAGCCTACATGTGCGAATGATGCCCATACTTG
AGCCACCTAACTTTGTTTTAGGGCGACTGCCCTGCTGCGTAACATCGTTGCTGCTGCGTAACATCGTTGC
TGCTCCATAACATCAAACATCGACCCACGGCGTAACGCGCTTGCTGCTTGGATGCCCGAGGCATAGACTG
TACAAAAAAACAGTCATAACAAGCCATGAAAACCGCCACTGCGCCGTTACCACCGCTGCGTTCGGTCAAG
GTTCTGGACCAGTTGCGTGAGCGCATACGCTACTTGCATTACAGTTTACGAACCGAACAGGCTTATGTCA
ACTGGGTTCGTGCCTTCATCCGTTTCCACGGTGTGCGTCACCCGGCAACCTTGGGCAGCAGCGAAGTCGA
GGCATTTCTGTCCTGGCTGGCGAACGAGCGCAAGGTTTCGGTCTCCACGCATCGTCAGGCATTGGCGGCC
TTGCTGTTCTTCTACGGCAAGGTGCTGTGCACGGATCTGCCCTGGCTTCAGGAGATCGGAAGACCTCGGC
CGTCGCGGCGCTTGCCGGTGGTGCTGACCCCGGATGAAGTGGTTCGCATCCTCGGTTTTCTGGAAGGCGA
GCATCGTTTGTTCGCCCAGGACTCTAGCTATAGTTCTAGTGGTTGGCTACGTATACTCCGGAATATTAAT
AG
Features (pLannotate 1.2.2; 17 found; start..end, strand, type, name):
      1..92      +  promoter       polyhedrin promoter: polh from Autographa californica; promoter for the baculovirus polyhedrin gene
    246..279     +  protein_bind   loxP: Cre-mediated recombination occurs in the 8-bp core sequence (GCATACAT). Cre recombinase
    294..739     +  promoter       sacB promoter: sacR; sacB promoter and control region
    740..2161    +  CDS            SacB: secreted levansucrase that renders bacterial growth sensitive to sucrose; Bacillus subtilis sacB; negative selection marker
   2297..2380    +  CDS            large T antigen (fragment): large T antigen from SV40 (simian virus 40)
   2403..2537    +  polyA_signal   SV40 poly(A) signal: SV40 polyadenylation signal
   2566..2731    -  mobile_element Tn7L: mini-Tn7 element (left end of the Tn7 transposon) Tn7
   2894..2910    +  CDS            lacZα (fragment): LacZα fragment of β-galactosidase; lacZ fragment
   2915..3370    +  rep_origin     f1 ori (sequence partly withheld): f1 bacteriophage origin of replication; arrow indicates direction of (+) strand synthesis
   3397..3501    +  promoter       AmpR promoter: bla
   3502..4362    +  CDS            AmpR: β-lactamase; bla; confers resistance to ampicillin, carbenicillin, and related antibiotics
   4533..5121    +  rep_origin     ori: high-copy-number ColE1/pMB1/pBR322/pUC origin of replication
   5307..5356    -  misc_feature   bom (fragment): basis of mobility region from pBR322
   5424..5648    -  mobile_element Tn7R: mini-Tn7 element (right end of the Tn7 transposon) Tn7
   5718..6248    -  CDS            aacC1: AACC1_PSEAI - Experimental evidence at protein level: Swiss-Prot protein existence level 1. Responsible for gentamicin resistance and has a limited substrate range. From Pseudomonas aeruginosa.
   6437..6465    -  promoter       Pc promoter: intI1 (promoter lies within the coding sequence); class 1 integron promoter
   6443..6790    -  CDS            YPR2_ECOLX (fragment): Protein predicted: Swiss-Prot protein existence level 4. From Escherichia coli.
