[The description below was written by a language model from this plasmid's Addgene catalogue record and pLannotate feature annotations shown in this document.]
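Description:
pFB-LIC-Bse is an empty baculovirus transfer vector built on the pFastBac backbone for producing recombinant proteins in insect cells, designed for high-throughput cloning of targets for structural biology. In E. coli it is maintained as a high-copy plasmid through a ColE1/pUC-type origin and selected with ampicillin (AmpR); an f1 origin is also present. The catalogue lists the backbone as 4,803 bp, whereas the annotated full sequence is 6,816 nt, consistent with the added cloning and counter-selection cassette.

The expression cassette is driven by the strong, very late polyhedrin promoter and terminated by an SV40 polyadenylation signal. Downstream of the promoter, the vector encodes a 22-residue N-terminal fusion peptide carrying a His6 tag and a TEV protease cleavage site. This allows affinity purification of the target followed by tag removal, although the peptide itself is not annotated in the feature table. Inserts are introduced by ligation-independent cloning, replacing a stuffer that contains the Bacillus subtilis sacB gene with its own promoter. Because SacB makes bacteria sensitive to sucrose, plating on sucrose eliminates clones that retain the uncut or non-recombinant vector. A loxP site is annotated just upstream of the sacB cassette, but the record does not explain its role.

The expression cassette and a gentamicin resistance gene (aacC1, under the Pc promoter) lie between the Tn7L and Tn7R ends, forming a mini-Tn7 element. In a bacmid-bearing host such as DH10Bac, this element transposes into the baculovirus shuttle genome following the Bac-to-Bac approach, with gentamicin marking the transposed segment. The resulting bacmids are used to generate recombinant baculovirus for protein expression.
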