Addgene plasmid #26108: pFB-LIC-Bse
Purpose: (Empty Backbone) SGC Baculovirus transfer vector with His tag in 22-aa N-terminal fusion peptide with TEV protease cleavage site. Includes sites for LIC cloning, and SacB gene for negative selection
Depositing lab: Opher Gileadi. Depositing organization: University of Oxford. Publication: High-throughput production of human proteins for crystallization: the SGC experience. Savitsky P, Bray J, Cooper CD, Marsden BD, Mahajan P, Burgess-Brown NA, Gileadi O. J Struct Biol. 2010 Oct;172(1):3-13. doi: 10.1016/j.jsb.2010.06.008. Epub 2010 Jun 10. PubMed 20541610.
Backbone
  Vector backbone: pFastBac
  Backbone manufacturer: Invitrogen
  Backbone size (bp): 4803
  Vector type: Insect Expression ; baculovirus expression
  Selectable markers: Gentamicin
Growth in bacteria
  Bacterial resistance: Ampicillin, 100 μg/mL
  Growth temperature: 37°C
  Growth strain: DH5alpha
  Growth instructions: Any E. coli cloning host. To generate bacmids, transform DH10Bac according to the manufacturer's procedure (Invitrogen)
  Copy number: High Copy
Gene/Insert
  Gene/Insert name: None
  GenBank ID: EF199842
  Promoter: polyhedrin
  Tag / fusion protein: His6 - TEV (N terminal on backbone)
  Cloning method: Ligation Independent Cloning
  Sequencing primers: 5′ fBac-1 (5'-TATTCATACCGTCCCACCA-3'); 3′ fBac-2 (5'-GGGAGGTTTTTTAAAGCAAGTAAA-3')
Terms and licenses: Academic/Nonprofit Terms; Industry Terms: Not Available to Industry
Depositor comments: Primers for LIC cloning: Upstream: add TACTTCCAATCCATG to the 5’ end (ATG in-frame with the desired coding sequence). Downstream: add TATCCACCTTTACTG to 5’ end of downstream primer; add termination codon, if necessary. Detailed cloning method available in the paper (Savitsky et al., J Struct Biol., 2010). Generate bacmids and baculoviruses using the Bac to Bac method (Invitrogen)
How to cite: pFB-LIC-Bse was a gift from Opher Gileadi (Addgene plasmid # 26108 ; http://n2t.net/addgene:26108 ; RRID:Addgene_26108)
