>Addgene plasmid #26108 | pFB-LIC-Bse | addgene partial sequence | sequence record 32167 | 26108 with polyhedrin-fwd
AAAAACCTATAAATATTCCGGATTATTCATACCGTCCCACCATCGGGCGCGGATCTCGGTCCGAAAACCA
TGGGCCACCATCATCATCATCATTCTTCTGGTGTAGATCTGGGTACCGAGAACCTGTACTTCCAATCCAT
AAGCTAGCTTCTCCTCCTGAAAGATCCATAACTTCGTATAGCATACATTATACGAAGTTATGCGGCCGCG
ACGTCCACATATACCTGCCGTTCACTATTATTTAGTGAAATGAGATATTATGATATTTTCTGAATTGTGA
TTAAAAAGGCAACTTTATGCCCATGCAACAGAAACTATAAAAAATACAGAGAATGAAAAGAAACAGATAG
ATTTTTTAGTTCTTTAGGCCCGTAGTCTGCAAATCCTTTTATGATTTTCTATCAAACAAAAGAGGAAAAT
AGACCAGTTGCAATCCAAACGAGAGTCTAATAGAATGAGGTCGAAAAGTAAATCGCGCGGGTTTGTTACT
GATAAAGCAGGCAAGACCTAAAATGTGTAAAGGGCAAAGTGTATACTTTGGCGTCACCCCTTACATATTT
TAGGTCTTTTTTTATTGTGCGTAACTAACTTGCCATCTTCAAACAGGAGGGCTGGAAGAAGCAGACCGCT
AACACAGTACATAAAAAAGGAGACATGAACGATGAACATCAAAAAGTTTGCAAAACAAGCAACAGTATTA
ACCTTTACTACCGCACTGCTGGCAGGAGGCGCAACTCAAGCGTTTGCGAAAGAAACGAACCAAAAGCCAT
ATAAGGAAACATACGGCATTTCCCATATTACACGCCATGATATGCTGCAAATCCCTGAACAGCAAAAAA
