>Addgene plasmid #26108 | pFB-LIC-Bse | addgene partial sequence | sequence record 32168 | 26108 with polyhedrin-fwd
AACCTGTACTTCCAATCCATAAGCTAGCTTCTCCTCCTGAAAGATCCATAACTTCGTATAGCATACATTA
TACGAAGTTATGCGGCCGCGACGTCCACATATACCTGCCGTTCACTATTATTTAGTGAAATGAGATATTA
TGATATTTTCTGAATTGTGATTAAAAAGGCAACTTTATGCCCATGCAACAGAAACTATAAAAAATACAGA
GAATGAAAAGAAACAGATAGATTTTTTAGTTCTTTAGGCCCGTAGTCTGCAAATCCTTTTATGATTTTCT
ATCAAACAAAAGAGGAAAATAGACCAGTTGCAATCCAAACGAGAGTCTAATAGAATGAGGTCGAAAAGTA
AATCGCGCGGGTTTGTTACTGATAAAGCAGGCAAGACCTAAAATGTGTAAAGGGCAAAGTGTATACTTTG
GCGTCACCCCTTACATATNTTAGGTCTTTTTTTATTGTGCGT
